>Addgene plasmid #104025 | pEB2-2ndVal mRFP1 | addgene full sequence | sequence record 200534 | Addgene NGS Result
GTATCACGAGGCCCTTTCGTCTTCACCACAGCTAACACCACGTCGTCCCTATCTGCTGCCCTAGGTCTAT
GACTGGTTGCTGGATAACTTTACGGGCATGCATAAGGCTCGTATGATATATTCAGGGAGACCACAACGGT
TTCCCTCTACAAATAATTTTGTTTAACTTTTCTAGATTTAAGAAGGAGATATACATATGGTGGCCAGCAG
CGAGGACGTGATTAAAGAGTTCATGCGCTTCAAAGTTCGCATGGAGGGTTCTGTTAACGGTCACGAGTTC
GAGATCGAAGGCGAAGGCGAGGGCCGTCCGTATGAAGGCACCCAGACCGCCAAACTGAAAGTGACTAAAG
GCGGCCCGCTGCCTTTTGCGTGGGACATCCTGAGCCCGCAATTTCAGTACGGTTCTAAAGCGTATGTTAA
ACACCCAGCGGATATCCCGGACTATCTGAAGCTGTCTTTTCCGGAAGGTTTCAAGTGGGAACGCGTAATG
AATTTTGAAGATGGTGGTGTCGTGACCGTCACTCAGGACTCCTCCCTGCAGGATGGCGAGTTCATCTATA
AAGTTAAACTGCGTGGTACTAATTTTCCATCTGATGGCCCGGTGATGCAGAAAAAGACGATGGGTTGGGA
GGCGTCTACCGAACGCATGTATCCGGAAGATGGTGCGCTGAAAGGCGAAATTAAAATGCGCCTGAAACTG
AAAGATGGCGGCCATTATGACGCTGAAGTGAAAACCACGTACATGGCCAAGAAACCTGTGCAGCTGCCTG
GCGCGTACAAGACCGATATTAAACTGGACATCACCTCTCATAATGAAGATTATACGATCGTAGAGCAATA
TGAGCGCGCGGAGGGTCGTCATTCTACCGGTGGCATGGATGAACTATACAAATAAATGTCCAGACCTGCA
GGCATGCAAGCTCTAGAGGCATCAAATAAAACGAAAGGCTCAGTCGAAAGACTGGGCCTTTCGTTTTATC
TGTTGAAATGCACCAAAAACTCGTAAAAGCTCTGATGTATCTATCTTTTTTACACCGTTTTCATCTGTGC
ATATGGACAGTTTTCCCTTTGATATCTAACGGTGAACAGTTGTTCTACTTTTGTTTGTTAGTCTTGATGC
TTCACTGATAGATACAAGAGCCATAAGAACCTCAGATCCTTCCGTATTTAGCCAGTATGTTCTCTAGTGT
GGTTCGTTGTTTTTGCGTGAGCCATGAGAACGAACCATTGAGATCATGCTTACTTTGCATGTCACTCAAA
AATTTTGCCTCAAAACTGGTGAGCTGAATTTTTGCAGTTAAAGCATCGTGTAGTGTTTTTCTTAGTCCGT
TACGTAGGTAGGAATCTGATGTAATGGTTGTTGGTATTTTGTCACCATTCATTTTTATCTGGTTGTTCTC
AAGTTCGGTTACGAGATCCATTTGTCTATCTAGTTCAACTTGGAAAATCAACGTATCAGTCGGGCGGCCT
CGCTTATCAACCACCAATTTCATATTGCTGTAAGTGTTTAAATCTTTACTTATTGGTTTCAAAACCCATT
GGTTAAGCCTTTTAAACTCATGGTAGTTATTTTCAAGCATTAACATGAACTTAAATTCATCAAGGCTAAT
CTCTATATTTGCCTTGTGAGTTTTCTTTTGTGTTAGTTCTTTTAATAACCACTCATAAATCCTCATAGAG
TATTTGTTTTCAAAAGACTTAACATGTTCCAGATTATATTTTATGAATTTTTTTAACTGGAAAAGATAAG
GCAATATCTCTTCACTAAAAACTAATTCTAATTTTTCGCTTGAGAACTTGGCATAGTTTGTCCACTGGAA
AATCTCAAAGCCTTTAACCAAAGGATTCCTGATTTCCACAGTTCTCGTCATCAGCTCTCTGGTTGCTTTA
GCTAATACACCATAAGCATTTTCCCTACTGATGTTCATCATCTGAGCGTATTGGTTATAAGTGAACGATA
CCGTCCGTTCTTTCCTTGTAGGGTTTTCAATCGTGGGGTTGAGTAGTGCCACACAGCATAAAATTAGCTT
GGTTTCATGCTCCGTTAAGTCATAGCGACTAATCGCTAGTTCATTTGCTTTGAAAACAACTAATTCAGAC
ATACATCTCAATTGGTCTAGGTGATTTTAATCACTATACCAATTGAGATGGGCTAGTCAATGATAATTAC
TAGTCCTTTTCCTTTGAGTTGTGGGTATCTGTAAATTCTGCTAGACCTTTGCTGGAAAACTTGTAAATTC
TGCTAGACCCTCTGTAAATTCCGCTAGACCTTTGTGTGTTTTTTTTGTTTATATTCAAGTGGTTATAATT
TATAGAATAAAGAAAGAATAAAAAAAGATAAAAAGAATAGATCCCAGCCCTGTGTATAACTCACTACTTT
AGTCAGTTCCGCAGTATTACAAAAGGATGTCGCAAACGCTGTTTGCTCCTCTACAAAACAGACCTTAAAA
CCCTAAAGGCTTAAGTAGCACCCTCGCAAGCTCGGGCAAATCGCTGAATATTCCTTTTGTCTCCGACCAT
CAGGCACCTGAGTCGCTGTCTTTTTCGTGACATTCAGTTCGCTGCGCTCACGGCTCTGGCAGTGAATGGG
GTAAATGGCACTACAGGCGCCTTTTATGGATTCATGCAAGGAAACTACCCATAATACAAGAAAAGCCCGT
CACGGGCTTCTCAGGGCGTTTTATGGCGGGTCTGCTATGTGGTGCTATCTGACTTTTTGCTGTTCAGCAG
TTCCTGCCCTCTGATTTTCCAGTCTGACCACTTCGGATTATCCCGTGACAGGTCATTCAGACTGGCTAAT
GCACCCAGTAAGGCAGCGGTATCATCAACAGGCTTACCCGTCTTACTGTCAACCAGACCCGCCAGGATTC
TCATGCATAAAAAACGCCCGGCGGCAACCGAGCGTTCTGAATTAATTAATCATCGCGACTGCAGAGATCC
CAGAGTCCTTATTAGAAGAACTCGTCAAGAAGGCGATAGAAGGCGATGCGCTGCGAATCGGGAGCGGCGA
TACCGTAAAGCACGAGGAAGCGGTCAGCCCATTCGCCGCCAAGCTCTTCAGCAATATCACGGGTAGCCAA
CGCTATGTCCTGATAGCGGTCCGCCACACCCAGCCGGCCACAGTCGATGAATCCAGAAAAGCGGCCATTT
TCCACCATGATATTCGGCAAGCAGGCATCGCCATGGGTCACGACGAGATCCTCGCCGTCGGGCATGCGCG
CCTTGAGCCTGGCGAACAGTTCGGCTGGCGCGAGCCCCTGATGCTCTTCGTCCAGATCATCCTGATCGAC
AAGACCGGCTTCCATCCGAGTACGTGCTCGCTCGATGCGATGTTTCGCTTGGTGGTCGAATGGGCAGGTA
GCCGGATCAAGCGTATGCAGCCGCCGCATTGCATCAGCCATGATGGATACTTTCTCGGCAGGAGCAAGGT
GAGATGACAGGAGATCCTGCCCCGGCACTTCGCCCAATAGCAGCCAGTCCCTTCCCGCTTCAGTGACAAC
GTCGAGCACAGCTGCGCAAGGAACGCCCGTCGTGGCCAGCCACGATAGCCGCGCTGCCTCGTCCTGCAGT
TCATTCAGGGCACCGGACAGGTCGGTCTTGACAAAAAGAACCGGGCGCCCCTGCGCTGACAGCCGGAACA
CGGCGGCATCAGAGCAGCCGATTGTCTGTTGTGCCCAGTCATAGCCGAATAGCCTCTCCACCCAAGCGGC
CGGAGAACCTGCGTGCAATCCATCTTGTTCAATCATGCGAAACGATCCTCATCCTGTCTCTTGATCAGAT
CTTGATCCCCTGCGCCATCAGATCCTTGGCGGCAAGAAAGCCATCCAGTTTACTTTGCAGGGCTTCCCAA
CCTTACCAGAGGGCGCCCCAGCTGGCAATTCCGACGTCTAAGAAACCATTATTATCATGACATTAACCTA
TAAAAATAGGC
Features (pLannotate 1.2.2; 9 found; start..end, strand, type, name):
    203..871     +  CDS            mRFP1: mRFP1 is a basic (constitutively fluorescent) red fluorescent protein published in 2002, derived from Discosoma sp.. It is reported to be a somewhat slowly-maturing monomer with low acid sensitivity.
    871..895     +  CDS            ecliptic pHluorin (fragment): pH-sensitive mutant of green fluorescent protein (Miesenböck et al., 1998) responds to a drop in pH with a gradual loss (eclipsing) of excitation at 475 nm, accompanied by a reduction of excitation at 395 nm
    903..922     +  misc_feature   MCS (fragment): pUC18/19 multiple cloning site
    933..979     +  terminator     rrnB T1 terminator: transcription terminator T1 from the E. coli rrnB gene
   1152..2102    -  CDS            Rep101: RepA protein needed for replication with the pSC101 origin; rep101
   2150..2372    -  rep_origin     pSC101 ori: low-copy replication origin that requires the Rep101 protein
   2877..2911    -  terminator     lambda t0 terminator: minimal transcription terminator from phage lambda (Scholtissek and Grosse, 1987)
   2955..3746    -  CDS            neo: KKA2_KLEPN - Also known as kan, nptII. Experimental evidence at protein level: Swiss-Prot protein existence level 1. Resistance to kanamycin, neomycin, paromomycin, ribostamycin, butirosin and gentamicin B. From Klebsiella pneumoniae.
   3778..3897    -  CDS            tnpA (fragment): TN5P_ECOLX - Also known as tnp. Experimental evidence at protein level: Swiss-Prot protein existence level 1. Mediates transposition of transposon Tn5 by a 'cut and paste' mechanism. First, the monomeric transposase binds the 19 bp inverted DNA repeats flanking the transposon. Then, dimerization of the DNA- bound transposase creates a synaptic DNA complex. After nicking of the first DNA strand, excision of the transposon proceeds through a series of intermediates. The transposase then mediates the insertion of the transposon at a new site by strand transfer. The activity of the wild- type tran
