[The description below was written by a language model from this plasmid's Addgene catalogue record and pLannotate feature annotations shown in this document.]
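Description:
pEB2-2ndVal mRFP1 is a low-copy bacterial expression plasmid built on the pEB2 backbone for constitutive production of a red fluorescent protein in Escherichia coli. It replicates from the pSC101 origin, which depends on the plasmid-encoded Rep101 (RepA) protein and keeps copy number low. Selection is by kanamycin through the neo/nptII aminoglycoside phosphotransferase gene, which is followed by a lambda t0 terminator. A short fragment annotated as Tn5 transposase lies next to the resistance gene and is most likely a remnant of the Tn5-derived marker cassette rather than a functional element. The catalogue gives a total size of about 3.9 kb, and the sequenced record is a few bases longer.

The payload is a synthetic, roughly 700 bp coding sequence for mRFP1, the monomeric Discosoma-derived red fluorescent protein, modified by insertion of a valine codon at the second position. According to the catalogue, it is driven by the proC promoter, although the automated feature table does not annotate this promoter. Immediately downstream of the mRFP1 match, the annotation shows a short stretch resembling the end of a GFP-family protein (called as a pHluorin fragment), suggesting a GFP-like C-terminal tail, though the record does not explain it. A remnant of a pUC-type multiple cloning site and the rrnB T1 transcription terminator then close the expression unit.

The plasmid belongs to a collection assembled to compare maturation times of fluorescent proteins systematically in living cells. A common backbone, promoter and low copy number allow different proteins to be measured under matched expression conditions. Further backbone details are deferred to the depositor's collection notes, which are not included in the record.
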