Addgene plasmid #104025: pEB2-2ndVal mRFP1
Purpose: Plasmid encoding 2ndVal mRFP1
Depositing lab: Philippe Cluzel. Depositing organization: Harvard University. Publication: Systematic characterization of maturation time of fluorescent proteins in living cells. Balleza E, Kim JM, Cluzel P. Nat Methods. 2018 Jan;15(1):47-51. doi: 10.1038/nmeth.4509. Epub 2017 Nov 20. PubMed 29320486.
Backbone
  Vector backbone: pEB2
  Backbone size w/o insert (bp): 3224
  Total vector size (bp): 3923
  Modifications to backbone: See "Notes On Plasmids In This Collection"
  Vector type: Bacterial Expression ; Low copy
Growth in bacteria
  Bacterial resistance: Kanamycin, 50 μg/mL
  Growth temperature: 37°C
  Growth strain: MG1655
  Copy number: Low Copy
Gene/Insert
  Gene/Insert name: 2ndVal mRFP1
  Species: Synthetic
  Insert size (bp): 699
  Mutation: mRFP1 with valine inserted in 2nd position
  Promoter: proC
  Cloning method: Gibson Cloning
  Sequencing primers: 5′ GCGTATCACGAGGCCCTTTC; 3′ AAAGGGAAAACTGTCCATATGCAC
Terms and licenses: Academic/Nonprofit Terms; Industry Terms: Not Available to Industry
Depositor comments: This is a version of mRFP1 with a valine inserted in the second position. Please see "Notes On Plasmids In This Collection" document for further details and references.
How to cite: pEB2-2ndVal mRFP1 was a gift from Philippe Cluzel (Addgene plasmid # 104025 ; http://n2t.net/addgene:104025 ; RRID:Addgene_104025)
